Addgene plasmid #156489: pD649-HAsp-CCL4-Fc(DAPA)-AviTag-6xHis
Purpose: Mammalian expression of secreted protein fused to Fc(DAPA)-Avi-6xHis.
Depositing lab: Chris Garcia. Depositing organization: Stanford University. Publication: A Human IgSF Cell-Surface Interactome Reveals a Complex Network of Protein-Protein Interactions. Wojtowicz WM, Vielmetter J, Fernandes RA, Siepe DH, Eastman CL, Chisholm GB, Cox S, Klock H, Anderson PW, Rue SM, Miller JJ, Glaser SM, Bragstad ML, Vance J, Lam AW, Lesley SA, Zinn K, Garcia KC. Cell. 2020 Aug 20;182(4):1027-1043.e17. doi: 10.1016/j.cell.2020.07.025. PubMed 32822567.
Backbone
  Vector backbone: pD649
  Backbone size w/o insert (bp): 6106
  Vector type: Mammalian Expression
Growth in bacteria
  Bacterial resistance: Ampicillin, 100 μg/mL
  Growth temperature: 37°C
  Growth strain: DH5alpha
  Copy number: High Copy
Gene/Insert
  Gene/Insert name: CCL4
  Species: H. sapiens (human)
  Insert size (bp): 207
  Mutation: Fc region of human IgG contains D265A and P329A mutations (DAPA)
  Entrez Gene: CCL4 (a.k.a. ACT2, AT744.1, G-26, HC21, LAG-1, LAG1, MIP-1-beta, MIP1B, MIP1B1, SCYA2, SCYA4)
  Promoter: CMV/SP6
  Tag / fusion protein: Fc(DAPA)-AviTag-6xHis (C terminal on backbone)
  Cloning method: Restriction Enzyme; 5′ cloning site GCGGCCGC (not destroyed); 3′ cloning site GGCGCGCC (not destroyed)
  Sequencing primers: 5′ ATTTAGGTGACACTATAG; 3′ CACGTACCAGTTGAACTTCACC
Resource information
  A portion of this plasmid was derived from a plasmid made by: synthesis by ThermoFisher
Terms and licenses: Academic/Nonprofit Terms; Industry Terms: Not Available to Industry
Depositor comments: Some plasmids in this collection may have an IS4-like element ISVsa5 family transposase upstream of the CMV promoter.
How to cite: pD649-HAsp-CCL4-Fc(DAPA)-AviTag-6xHis was a gift from Chris Garcia (Addgene plasmid # 156489 ; http://n2t.net/addgene:156489 ; RRID:Addgene_156489)
