[The description below was written by a language model from this plasmid's Addgene catalogue record and pLannotate feature annotations shown in this document.]
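Description:
pD649-HAsp-CCL4-Fc(DAPA)-AviTag-6xHis is a mammalian expression plasmid built on the pD649 backbone for producing a secreted, Fc-fused form of the human chemokine CCL4 (MIP-1β). It is propagated in E. coli as a high-copy plasmid through a ColE1/pUC-type origin and is selected with ampicillin via the β-lactamase gene. The sequenced record is about 6.3 kb.

The expression cassette is driven by the CMV immediate-early enhancer and promoter, followed by a fragment of CMV intron A and an SP6 promoter, which could also support in vitro transcription. The open reading frame begins with a secretion leader: the plasmid name indicates an HA signal peptide, whereas the automated annotation labels this region as a fragment of an immunoglobulin heavy-chain signal sequence. Next comes the CCL4 insert, which the annotation tool matched to the closely related paralogue CCL4L1. It is cloned between retained NotI and AscI sites and fused at its C terminus to the human IgG1 Fc region. The Fc carries the D265A and P329A (DAPA) substitutions, which are generally used to reduce Fc effector functions. An AviTag for site-specific BirA biotinylation and a 6xHis tag for metal-affinity purification follow, though neither is separately annotated, and a bGH polyadenylation signal ends the transcript.

A second unit contains SV40 and EM7 promoters upstream of a sequence annotated as a puromycin resistance fragment, a ble fragment and an SV40 poly(A) signal, suggesting a mammalian selection cassette, although the record does not describe its use. The plasmid belongs to a collection made for screening extracellular protein-protein interactions. The depositor notes that some members may carry an IS4-like transposase insertion upstream of the CMV promoter, though none is annotated here.
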