Features (pLannotate 1.2.2; 21 found; start..end, strand, type, name):
    145..192     -  promoter       EM7 promoter: synthetic bacterial promoter&nbsp
    240..569     -  promoter       SV40 promoter: SV40 enhancer and early promoter
    583..691     -  rep_origin     f1 ori (fragment): f1 bacteriophage origin of replication; arrow indicates direction of (+) strand synthesis
    692..803     -  polyA_signal   bGH poly(A) signal: bovine growth hormone polyadenylation signal
   1018..1695    -  CDS            IGHG1 (fragment): IGHG1_HUMAN - Experimental evidence at protein level: Swiss-Prot protein existence level 1. Constant region of immunoglobulin heavy chains. Immunoglobulins, also known as antibodies, are membrane-bound or secreted glycoproteins produced by B lymphocytes. In the recognition phase of humoral immunity, the membrane-bound immunoglobulins serve as receptors which, upon binding of a specific antigen, trigger the clonal expansion and differentiation of B lymphocytes into immunoglobulins- secreting plasma cells. Secreted immunoglobulins mediate the effector phase of humoral immunity, which results in
   1711..1977    -  CDS            CCL4L1: CC4L_HUMAN - Also known as CCL4L, LAG1, SCYA4L1. Experimental evidence at protein level: Swiss-Prot protein existence level 1. Chemokine that induces chemotaxis of cells expressing CCR5 or CCR1. Inhibits HIV replication in peripheral blood monocytes that express CCR5. From Homo sapiens (Human).
   2026..2063    -  CDS            IgH signal sequence (fragment): signal sequence from the mouse immunoglobulin heavy chain variable region
   2067..2085    -  promoter       SP6 promoter: promoter for bacteriophage SP6 RNA polymerase
   2137..2180    -  intron         CMV intron (fragment): modified intron A from human cytomegalovirus
   2316..2519    -  promoter       CMV promoter: human cytomegalovirus (CMV) immediate early promoter
   2520..2823    -  enhancer       CMV enhancer: human cytomegalovirus immediate early enhancer
   3066..3082    -  protein_bind   lac operator: The lac repressor binds to the lac operator to inhibit transcription in E. coli. This inhibition can be relieved by adding lactose or isopropyl-β-D-thiogalactopyranoside (IPTG). lac repressor encoded by lacI
   3538..3557    +  CDS            lacZα (fragment): LacZα fragment of β-galactosidase; lacZ fragment
   3582..3599    -  terminator     rrnB T2 terminator (fragment): transcription terminator T2 from the E. coli rrnB gene
   3824..4412    -  rep_origin     ori: high-copy-number ColE1/pMB1/pBR322/pUC origin of replication
   4523..4547    +  CDS            KanR (fragment): aminoglycoside phosphotransferase; aph(3')-Ia; confers resistance to kanamycin
   4577..4673    +  promoter       AmpR promoter (fragment): bla
   4676..5536    +  CDS            AmpR: β-lactamase; bla; confers resistance to ampicillin, carbenicillin, and related antibiotics
   5589..5710    -  polyA_signal   SV40 poly(A) signal: SV40 polyadenylation signal
   5705..5830    -  CDS            ble (fragment): BLE_KLEPN - Experimental evidence at protein level: Swiss-Prot protein existence level 1. Binding protein with a strong affinity to the bleomycin family of antibiotics. Binds to CL990; an antimitotic-antibiotic compound. From Klebsiella pneumoniae.
   5840..126     -  CDS            PuroR (fragment) (across the origin): puromycin N-acetyltransferase; pac from Streptomyces; confers resistance to puromycin
>Addgene plasmid #156489 | pD649-HAsp-CCL4-Fc(DAPA)-AviTag-6xHis | addgene full sequence | sequence record 368811 | Addgene NGS Result
GTGGCGGTCCGGATCGACGGTGTGGCGCGTGGCGGGGTAGTCGGCGAACGCGGCGGCGAGGGTGCGTACG
GCCCTGGGGACGTCGTCGCGGGTGGCGAGGCGCACCGTGGGCTTGTACTCGGTCATGGTTTAGTTCCTCA
CCTTGTCGTATTATACTATGCCGATATACTATGCCGATGATTAATTGTCAACACGTGCTGATCAGATCCG
AAAATGGATATACAAGCTCCCGGGAGCTTTTTGCAAAAGCCTAGGCCTCCAAAAAAGCCTCCTCACTACT
TCTGGAATAGCTCAGAGGCAGAGGCGGCCTCGGCCTCTGCATAAATAAAAAAAATTAGTCAGCCATGGGG
CGGAGAATGGGCGGAACTGGGCGGAGTTAGGGGCGGGATGGGCGGAGTTAGGGGCGGGACTATGGTTGCT
GACTAATTGAGATGCATGCTTTGCATACTTCTGCCTGCTGGGGAGCCTGGGGACTTTCCACACCTGGTTG
CTGACTAATTGAGATGCATGCTTTGCATACTTCTGCCTGCTGGGGAGCCTGGGGACTTTCCACACCCTAA
CTGACACACATTCCACAGAATTAATTCGCGTTAAATTTTTGTTAAATCAGCTCATTTTTTAACCAATAGG
CCGAAATCGGCAAAATCCCTTATAAATCAAAAGAATAGACCGAGATAGGGTTGAGTGTTGTGATGCAATT
TCCTCATTTTATTAGGAAAGGACAGTGGGAGTGGCACCTTCCAGGGTCAAGGAAGGCACGGGGGAGGGGC
AAACAACAGATGGCTGGCAACTAGAAGGCACAGTCGAGGCTGATTTTCTCTATCTATTTATTTTACTACT
CAAGACTATCTTGCAAAGTAGAAGAACCCTGTCTGCAGTATGACGACCGTGTATACCCGATTGGCTTACC
GGGTAACGCGTTGTGCCAGTGACTACAGGCCGGCCTTAGTGGTGATGGTGGTGGTGTTCATGCCACTCAA
TCTTCTGAGCCTCGAAAATATCATTAAGACCGCTGCCGCCGGGGCTCAGGCTCAGGGACTTCTGGGTGTA
GTGGTTGTGCAGGGCCTCGTGCATCACGCTGCAGCTGAACACGTTGCCCTGCTGCCACCTGGACTTGTCC
ACGGTCAGCTTGCTGTACAGGAAGAAGCTGCCGTCGCTGTCCAGCACTGGGGGGGTGGTCTTGTAGTTGT
TCTCGGGCTGGCCGTTGCTCTCCCACTCCACGGCGATATCGCTGGGGTAGAAGCCCTTCACCAGACAGGT
CAGGGACACCTGGTTCTTGGTCATCTCCTCCCGGCTGGGGGGCAGGGTGTACACCTGGGGCTCCCGTGGC
TGGCCCTTGGCCTTGCTGATTGTCTTTTCGATTGGGGCAGCCAGGGCCTTGTTGGAGACTTTGCACTTGT
ATTCTTTGCCGTTCAGCCAGTCCTGGTGCAGCACGGTCAGCACGGACACCACCCTGTAGGTGCTGTTGTA
CTGCTCCTCTCTGGGCTTGGTCTTGGCGTTGTGCACCTCCACGCCGTCCACGTACCAGTTGAACTTCACC
TCTGGGTCCTCGTGGGACACGGCCACCACCACGCAGGTCACCTCGGGGGTCCTGCTGATCATCAGGGTGT
CCTTGGGCTTGGGGGGGAACAGGAACACGGAAGGCCCTCCCAGCAGTTCTGGAGCTGGGCAGGGGGGGCA
GGTGTGGGTCTTGTCGCCGCCCGGCGCGCCATTCAGTTCCAGGTCGTACACGTACTCTTGCACCCAGCTC
TCGCTAGGATCGGCGCACACTTGCTTGCTTCTCTTGGTCTGAAACACCACGGCGGGCTGAGAACACAGGC
TGCTTGTCTCGTAGTAGTCCACCACGAAGTTCCGGGGCAGCTTTCTGGCTGTGTAGCTGAAGCAGCAGGC
GGTAGGAGGATCAGATCCCATAGGAGCGGCGGCCGCAGCGAACACCAGGCAGAAGATGTAGCTCAGGGCA
ATGATGGTCTTCATGGTGGCGCTAGCAGGCGCGTTTTCGATAGAACCGAGGTGCAGTTGGACCTGGGAGT
GGACACCTGTGGAGAGAAAGGCAAAGTGGATGTTATTCTATAGTGTCACCTAAATCGTATGTGTATGATA
CATAAGGTTATGTATTAATTGTAGCCGCGTTCTAACGAAGCCAAGGGGGTGGGCCTATAGACTCTATAGG
CGGTACTTACGTCACTCTTGGCACGGGGAATCCGCGTTCCAATGCACCGTTCCCGGCCGCGGAGGCTGGA
TCGGTCCCGGTGTCTTCTATGGAGGTCAAAACAGCGTGGATGGCGTCTCCAGGCGATCTGACGGTTCACT
AAACGAGCTCTGCTTATATAGACCTCCCACCGTACACGCCTACCGCCCATTTGCGTCAATGGGGCGGAGT
TGTTACGACATTTTGGAAAGTCCCGTTGATTTTGGTGCCAAAACAAACTCCCATTGACGTCAATGGGGTG
GAGACTTGGAAATCCCCGTGAGTCAAACCGCTATCCACGCCCATTGATGTACTGCCAAAACCGCATCACC
ATGGTAATAGCGATGACTAATACGTAGATGTACTGCCAAGTAGGAAAGTCCCATAAGGTCATGTACTGGG
CATAATGCCAGGCGGGCCATTTACCGTCATTGACGTCAATAGGGGGCGTACTTGGCATATGATACACTTG
ATGTACTGCCAAGTGGGCAGTTTACCGTAAATACTCCACCCATTGACGTCAATGGAAAGTCCCTATTGGC
GTTACTATGGGAACATACGTCATTATTGACGTCAATGGGCGGGGGTCGTTGGGCGGTCAGCCAGGCGGGC
CATTTACCGTAAGTTATGTAACGCGGAACTCCATATATGGGCTATGAACTAATGACCCCGTAATTGATTA
CTATTAATAACTAGTCAATAATCAATGCCAACATGGCGGTCATATTGGACATGAGCCAATATAAATGTAC
ATATTATGATATAGATACAACGTATGCAATGGCCAATAGCCAATATTGATTTATGCTATATAACCAATGA
ATAATATGGCTAATGGCCAATATTGAGTCAACGCCACTGTGCATGAAGCTCGTAATTGTTATCCGCTCAC
AATTAAGGGCGACACAAAATTTATTCTAAATGATAATAAATACTGATAACATCTTATAGTTTGTATTATA
TTTTGTATTATCGTTGACATGTATAATTTTGATATCAAAAACTGATTTTCCCTTTATTATTTTCGAGATT
TATTTTCTTAATTCTCTTTAACAAACTAGAAATATTGTATATACAAAAAATCATAAATAATAGATGAATA
GTTTAATTATAGGTGTTCATCAATCGAAAAAGCAACGTATCTTATTTAAAGTGCGTTGCTTTTTTCTCAT
TTATAAGGTTAAATAATTCTCATATATCAAGCAAAGTGACAGGCGCCCTTAAATATTCTGACAAATGCTC
TTTCCCTAAACTCCCCCCATAAAAAAACCCGCCGAAGCGGGTTTTTACGTTATTTGCGGATTAACGATTA
CTCGTTATCAGAACCGCCCAGGGGGCCCGAGCTTAAGACTGGCCGTCGTTTTACAACACAGAAAGAGTTT
GTAGAAACGCAAAAAGGCCATCCGTCAGGGGCCTTCTGCTTAGTTTGATGCCTGGCAGTTCCCTACTCTC
GCCTTCCGCTTCCTCGCTCACTGACTCGCTGCGCTCGGTCGTTCGGCTGCGGCGAGCGGTATCAGCTCAC
TCAAAGGCGGTAATACGGTTATCCACAGAATCAGGGGATAACGCAGGAAAGAACATGTGAGCAAAAGGCC
AGCAAAAGGCCAGGAACCGTAAAAAGGCCGCGTTGCTGGCGTTTTTCCATAGGCTCCGCCCCCCTGACGA
GCATCACAAAAATCGACGCTCAAGTCAGAGGTGGCGAAACCCGACAGGACTATAAAGATACCAGGCGTTT
CCCCCTGGAAGCTCCCTCGTGCGCTCTCCTGTTCCGACCCTGCCGCTTACCGGATACCTGTCCGCCTTTC
TCCCTTCGGGAAGCGTGGCGCTTTCTCATAGCTCACGCTGTAGGTATCTCAGTTCGGTGTAGGTCGTTCG
CTCCAAGCTGGGCTGTGTGCACGAACCCCCCGTTCAGCCCGACCGCTGCGCCTTATCCGGTAACTATCGT
CTTGAGTCCAACCCGGTAAGACACGACTTATCGCCACTGGCAGCAGCCACTGGTAACAGGATTAGCAGAG
CGAGGTATGTAGGCGGTGCTACAGAGTTCTTGAAGTGGTGGGCTAACTACGGCTACACTAGAAGAACAGT
ATTTGGTATCTGCGCTCTGCTGAAGCCAGTTACCTTCGGAAAAAGAGTTGGTAGCTCTTGATCCGGCAAA
CAAACCACCGCTGGTAGCGGTGGTTTTTTTGTTTGCAAGCAGCAGATTACGCGCAGAAAAAAAGGATCTC
AAGAAGATCCTTTGATCTTTTCTACGGGGTCTGACGCTCAGTGGAACGACGCGCGCGTAACTCACGTTAA
GGGATTTTGGTCATGAGCAAGGGGTGTTATGAGCCATATTCAGGTATAAATGGGCTCGCGATAATGTTCA
GAATTGGTTAATTGGTTGTAACACTGACCCCTATTTGTTTATTTTTCTAAATACATTCAAATATGTATCC
GCTCATGAGACAATAACCCTGATAAATGCTTCAATAATATTGAAAAAGGAAGAATATGAGTATTCAACAT
TTCCGTGTCGCCCTTATTCCCTTTTTTGCGGCATTTTGCCTTCCTGTTTTTGCTCACCCAGAAACGCTGG
TGAAAGTAAAAGATGCTGAAGATCAGTTGGGTGCACGAGTGGGTTACATCGAACTGGATCTCAACAGCGG
TAAGATCCTTGAGAGTTTTCGCCCCGAAGAACGTTTTCCAATGATGAGCACTTTTAAAGTTCTGCTATGT
GGCGCGGTATTATCCCGTATTGACGCCGGGCAAGAGCAACTCGGTCGCCGCATACACTATTCTCAGAATG
ACTTGGTTGAGTACTCACCAGTCACAGAAAAGCATCTTACGGATGGCATGACAGTAAGAGAATTATGCAG
TGCTGCCATAACCATGAGTGATAACACTGCGGCCAACTTACTTCTGACAACGATCGGAGGACCGAAGGAG
CTAACCGCTTTTTTGCACAACATGGGGGATCATGTAACTCGCCTTGATCGTTGGGAACCGGAGCTGAATG
AAGCCATACCAAACGACGAGCGTGACACCACGATGCCTGTAGCGATGGCAACAACGTTGCGCAAACTATT
AACTGGCGAACTACTTACTCTAGCTTCCCGGCAACAATTAATAGACTGGATGGAGGCGGATAAAGTTGCA
GGACCACTTCTGCGCTCGGCCCTTCCGGCTGGCTGGTTTATTGCTGATAAATCCGGAGCCGGTGAGCGTG
GTTCTCGCGGTATCATCGCAGCGCTGGGGCCAGATGGTAAGCCCTCCCGTATCGTAGTTATCTACACGAC
GGGGAGTCAGGCAACTATGGATGAACGAAATAGACAGATCGCTGAGATAGGTGCCTCACTGATTAAGCAT
TGGTAATGACCATGATTACGCCAAGCTCTAGCTAGAGGTCGACGGTATACAGACATGATAAGATACATTG
ATGAGTTTGGACAAACCACAACTAGAATGCAGTGAAAAAAATGCTTTATTTGTGAAATTTGTGATGCTAT
TGCTTTATTTGTAACCATTATAAGCTGCAATAAACAAGTTGGGGTGGGCGAAGAACTCCAGCATGAGATC
CCCGCGCTGGAGGATCATCCAGCCGGCGTCCCGGAAAACGATTCCGAAGCCCAACCTTTCATAGAAGGCG
GCGGTGGAATCGAAATCTCGTAGCACGTGTCAGGCACCGGGCTTGCGGGTCATGCACCAGGTGCGCGGTC
CTTCGGGCACCTCGACGTCGGCGGTGACGGTGAAGCCGAGCCGCTCGTAGAAGGGGAGGTTGCGGGGCGC
GGATGTCTCCAGGAAGGCGGGCACCCCGGCGCGCTCGGCCGCCTCCACTCCGGGGAGCACGACGGCGCTG
CCCAGACCCTTGCCCTGGTGGTCGGGCGAGACGCCGACGGTGGCCAGGAACCACGCGGGCTCCTTGGGCC
GGTGCGGCGCCAGGAGGCCTTCCATCTGTTGCTGCGCGGCCAGCCGGGAACCGCTCAACTCGGCCATGCG
CGGGCCGATCTCGGCGAACACCGCCCCCGCTTCGACGCTCTCCGGCGTGGTCCAGACCGCCACCGCGGCG
CCGTCGTCCGCGACCCACACCTTGCCGATGTCGAGCCCGACGCGCGTGAGGAAGAGTTCTTGCAGCTCGG
TGACCCGCTCGAT
